>Addgene plasmid #43142 | I-GTAT | depositor partial sequence | sequence record 58407 | I-GTAT sequence 424 bps
CGTCTCCTGACCCCAGAGCAGGTCGTGGCAATCGCGAGCAATAACGGCGGAAAACAGGCTTTGGAAACGG
TGCAGAGGCTCCTTCCAGTGCTGTGCCAAGCGCACGGACTCACCCCAGAGCAGGTCGTGGCCATTGCCTC
GAATGGAGGGGGCAAACAGGCGTTGGAAACCGTACAACGATTGCTGCCGGTGCTGTGCCAAGCGCACGGC
CTCACCCCAGAGCAGGTCGTGGCAATCGCCTCCAACATTGGCGGGAAACAGGCACTCGAGACTGTCCAGC
GCCTGCTTCCCGTGCTGTGCCAAGCGCACGGATTAACCCCAGAGCAGGTCGTGGCCATTGCCTCGAATGG
AGGGGGCAAACAGGCGTTGGAAACCGTACAACGATTGCTGCCGGTGCTGTGCCAAGCGCACGGCTTAAGA
GACG
