>Addgene plasmid #43142 | I-GTAT | addgene partial sequence | sequence record 60278 | M13-F20 5'-TGTAAAACGACGGCCAGT-3'
CTATAGGGCGAATTGGGCCCTCTAGATGCATGCTCGAGCGGCCGCCAGTGTGATGGATATCTGCAGAATT
CGCCCTTATATAGATGCCGTCCTAGCGCGTCTCCTGACCCCAGAGCAGGTCGTGGCAATCGCGAGCAATA
ACGGCGGAAAACAGGCTTTGGAAACGGTGCAGAGGCTCCTTCCAGTGCTGTGCCAAGCGCACGGACTCAC
CCCAGAGCAGGTCGTGGCCATTGCCTCGAATGGAGGGGGCAAACAGGCGTTGGAAACCGTACAACGATTG
CTGCCGGTGCTGTGCCAAGCGCACGGCCTCACCCCAGAGCAGGTCGTGGCAATCGCCTCCAACATTGGCG
GGAAACAGGCACTCGAGACTGTCCAGCGCCTGCTTCCCGTGCTGTGCCAAGCGCACGGATTAACCCCAGA
GCAGGTCGTGGCCATTGCCTCGAATGGAGGGGGCAAACAGGCGTTGGAAACCGTACAACGATTGCTGCCG
GTGCTGTGCCAAGCGCACGGCTTAAGAGACGTGGGCACAGGAAAGATACTTAAGGGCGAATTCCAGCACA
CTGGCGGCCGTTACTAGTGGATCCGAGCTCGGTACCAAGCTTGGCGTAATCATGGTCATAGCTGTTTCCT
GTGTGAAATTGTTATCCGCTCACAATTCCACACAACATACGAGCCGGAAGCATAAAGTGTAAAGCCTGGG
GTGCCTAATGAGTGAGCTAACTCACATTAATTGCGTTGCGCTCACTGCCCGCTTTCCAGTCGGGAAACCT
GTCGTGCCAGCTGCATTAATGAATCGGCCAACGCGCGGGGAGAGGCGGTTTGCGTATTGGGCGCTCTTCC
GCTTCCTCGCTCACTGACTCGCTGCGCTCGGTCGTTCGGCTGCGGCGAGCG
