[The description below was written by a language model from this plasmid's Addgene catalogue record.]
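Description:
I-GTAT is a bacterial cloning plasmid built on the commercial pCRII-TOPO backbone (about 4 kb without insert), carrying a 424 bp synthetic insert introduced by TOPO cloning. It is a high-copy plasmid propagated in E. coli and selectable with both ampicillin and kanamycin, consistent with the two resistance markers of this backbone. No feature table is provided, so the positions of the origin, resistance genes and other backbone elements are not documented here. The insert lies between the T7 and M13-reverse priming sites used for sequence verification. The record lists no promoter intended to drive expression of the insert, and nothing suggests the plasmid is meant for expression in mammalian cells. It serves as a storage and source vector for a DNA module.

The record does not explicitly describe what the insert encodes. The associated publication reports a TALEN genome-editing system for generating human stem cell-based disease models. In that context, the name, a position-like prefix followed by four nucleotides, suggests a pre-assembled block of TAL effector repeat units recognising the bases G, T, A and T. The insert size is roughly what four repeats of about 100 bp each would occupy. On this reading, which is an inference rather than a stated fact, I-GTAT would be one member of a library of multimer modules. Such modules are combined to assemble custom TALE DNA-binding arrays, which are then joined to a nuclease domain in a separate destination vector. How the fragment is released and assembled is not stated in the record.
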