Addgene plasmid #43142: I-GTAT
Depositing lab: Chad Cowan & Kiran Musunuru. Depositing organization: Harvard University. Publication: A TALEN Genome-Editing System for Generating Human Stem Cell-Based Disease Models. Ding Q, Lee YK, Schaefer EA, Peters DT, Veres A, Kim K, Kuperwasser N, Motola DL, Meissner TB, Hendriks WT, Trevisan M, Gupta RM, Moisan A, Banks E, Friesen M, Schinzel RT, Xia F, Tang A, Xia Y, Figueroa E, Wann A, Ahfeldt T, Daheron L, Zhang F, Rubin LL, Peng LF, Chung RT, Musunuru K, Cowan CA. Cell Stem Cell. 2012 Dec 12. pii: S1934-5909(12)00645-5. doi: 10.1016/j.stem.2012.11.011. PubMed 23246482.
Backbone
  Vector backbone: pCRII-TOPO
  Backbone manufacturer: Invitrogen
  Backbone size w/o insert (bp): 3973
  Vector type: Bacterial Cloning
Growth in bacteria
  Bacterial resistance: Ampicillin and Kanamycin, 100 & 50 μg/mL
  Growth temperature: 37°C
  Growth strain: Top10
  Copy number: High Copy
Gene/Insert
  Gene/Insert name: I-GTAT
  Species: Synthetic
  Insert size (bp): 424
  Cloning method: TOPO Cloning
  Sequencing primers: 5′ T7; 3′ M13-rev
Terms and licenses: Academic/Nonprofit Terms; Industry Terms: Not Available to Industry
How to cite: I-GTAT was a gift from Chad Cowan & Kiran Musunuru (Addgene plasmid # 43142 ; http://n2t.net/addgene:43142 ; RRID:Addgene_43142)
